Addgene plasmid #143936: TFORF1183
Purpose: Lentiviral vector for overexpressing transcription factor ORFs with unique 24-bp barcodes. Barcodes facilitate identification of transcription factors in pooled screens.
Depositing lab: Feng Zhang. Depositing organization: Broad Institute. Publication: A transcription factor atlas of directed differentiation. Joung J, Ma S, Tay T, Geiger-Schuller KR, Kirchgatterer PC, Verdine VK, Guo B, Arias-Garcia MA, Allen WE, Singh A, Kuksenko O, Abudayyeh OO, Gootenberg JS, Fu Z, Macrae RK, Buenrostro JD, Regev A, Zhang F. Cell. 2023 Jan 5;186(1):209-229.e26. doi: 10.1016/j.cell.2022.11.026. PubMed 36608654.
Backbone
  Vector backbone: pLX_TRC317
  Backbone manufacturer: Broad Institute Genetic Perturbation Platform
  Backbone size w/o insert (bp): 8264
  Vector type: Mammalian Expression, Lentiviral
  Selectable markers: Puromycin
Growth in bacteria
  Bacterial resistance: Ampicillin, 100 μg/mL
  Growth temperature: 37°C
  Growth strain: NEB Stable
  Copy number: High Copy
Gene/Insert
  Gene/Insert name: DEAF1
  Species: H. sapiens (human)
  Insert size (bp): 1799
  Entrez Gene: DEAF1 (a.k.a. MRD24, NUDR, SPN, ZMYND5)
  Promoter: EF1a
  Cloning method: Unknown
  Sequencing primers: 5′ GGGTGGAGACTGAAGTTAGGCCAG; 3′ CACATAGCGTAAAAGGAGCAACATAG
Terms and licenses: Academic/Nonprofit Terms; Industry Terms: Not Available to Industry
Depositor comments: NM_021008,ENST00000382409 . The transcription factor ORF portion of this plasmid was synthesized by Genewiz. Please test multiple small colonies in case of plasmid recombination. To make this collection available in a timely manner, a portion of this collection was not fully sequenced by Addgene. If an Addgene verified full plasmid sequence is not available, please contact us prior to placing an order to request the full sequence.
How to cite: TFORF1183 was a gift from Feng Zhang (Addgene plasmid # 143936 ; http://n2t.net/addgene:143936 ; RRID:Addgene_143936)
