[The description below was written by a language model from this plasmid's Addgene catalogue record and pLannotate feature annotations shown in this document.]
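Description:
TFORF1183 is a third-generation-style, self-inactivating lentiviral expression plasmid built on the pLX_TRC317 backbone and carrying the human transcription factor DEAF1 as its open reading frame. It belongs to a barcoded transcription factor ORF collection in which each construct carries a unique 24-bp barcode, so that the factor delivered to a given cell can be identified by sequencing in pooled overexpression screens. The barcode is not annotated as a feature in the table, so its exact position is not stated. In bacteria the plasmid is maintained through a high-copy ColE1/pUC-type origin with ampicillin resistance. An f1 origin and remnants of a lac/lacZα cloning region flanked by T7 and T3 promoters are also present. The depositor notes that the plasmid can recombine, as is common for LTR-containing vectors.

The viral transcript is driven by an RSV promoter fused to a truncated HIV-1 5' LTR, followed by the Ψ packaging signal with a short gag fragment, and the RRE for Rev-dependent nuclear export. It ends in a ΔU3 3' LTR that inactivates LTR promoter activity after integration, with an SV40 polyadenylation signal downstream. Between the LTRs sit two cassettes. An SV40 early promoter drives puromycin N-acetyltransferase for selecting transduced mammalian cells. After a cPPT/CTS element, which aids nuclear import of the viral genome, the strong constitutive EF-1α promoter drives the DEAF1 coding sequence. A WPRE downstream of the ORF enhances transcript stability and expression. The short U6 promoter fragment between the ORF and the WPRE appears to be a residual or annotation-level match rather than a functional Pol III unit. The construct is intended for stable DEAF1 overexpression, for example in directed differentiation screens.
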