Features (pLannotate 1.2.2; 31 found; start..end, strand, type, name):
      5..231     +  promoter       RSV promoter: Rous sarcoma virus enhancer/promoter
    232..412     +  LTR            5' LTR (truncated): truncated 5' long terminal repeat (LTR) from HIV-1
    459..584     +  misc_feature   HIV-1 Ψ: packaging signal of human immunodeficiency virus type 1
    568..931     +  CDS            HIV-1 gag (fragment): gag protein from human immunodeficiency virus 1; gag
   1077..1310    +  misc_feature   RRE: The Rev response element (RRE) of HIV-1 allows for Rev-dependent mRNA export from the nucleus to the cytoplasm.
   1687..1713    +  CDS            Rev (fragment): human immunodeficiency virus 1 (HIV-1) Rev protein; rev; enhances nuclear export of unspliced and incompletely spliced viral mRNAs
   1720..1743    +  promoter       SV40 promoter (fragment): SV40 early promoter
   1744..1815    +  promoter       SV40 promoter (fragment): SV40 enhancer and early promoter
   1839..1974    +  rep_origin     SV40 ori: SV40 origin of replication
   2020..2616    +  CDS            PuroR (fragment): puromycin N-acetyltransferase; pac from Streptomyces; confers resistance to puromycin
   2665..2782    +  misc_feature   cPPT/CTS: central polypurine tract and central termination sequence of HIV-1
   2847..2913    +  CDS            small t antigen (fragment): SV40 (simian virus 40) small t antigen
   2920..4098    +  promoter       EF-1α promoter: strong constitutive promoter for human elongation factor EF-1α
   4115..5809    +  CDS            DEAF1: DEAF1_HUMAN - Also known as SPN, ZMYND5. Experimental evidence at protein level: Swiss-Prot protein existence level 1. Transcription factor that binds to sequence with multiple copies of 5'-TTC[CG]G-3' present in its own promoter and that of the HNRPA2B1 gene. Down-regulates transcription of these genes. Binds to the retinoic acid response element (RARE) 5'-AGGGTTCACCGAAAGTTCA-3'. Activates the proenkephalin gene independently of promoter binding, probably through protein-protein interaction. When secreted, behaves as an inhibitor of cell proliferation, by arresting cells in the G0 or G1 phase
   5825..5878    +  promoter       U6 promoter (fragment): RNA polymerase III promoter for human U6 snRNA
   5920..6508    +  misc_feature   WPRE: woodchuck hepatitis virus posttranscriptional regulatory element
   6559..6578    +  misc_feature   cPPT/CTS (fragment): central polypurine tract and central termination sequence of HIV-1
   6580..6813    +  LTR            3' LTR (ΔU3): self-inactivating 3' long terminal repeat (LTR) from HIV-1
   6891..7012    +  polyA_signal   SV40 poly(A) signal: SV40 polyadenylation signal
   7052..7187    +  rep_origin     SV40 ori: SV40 origin of replication
   7208..7226    -  promoter       T7 promoter: promoter for bacteriophage T7 RNA polymerase
   7234..7389    +  CDS            lacZα (fragment): LacZα fragment of β-galactosidase; lacZ fragment
   7394..7822    +  rep_origin     f1 ori (sequence partly withheld): f1 bacteriophage origin of replication; arrow indicates direction of (+) strand synthesis
   7875..7979    +  promoter       AmpR promoter: bla
   7980..8840    +  CDS            AmpR: β-lactamase; bla; confers resistance to ampicillin, carbenicillin, and related antibiotics
   9011..9599    +  rep_origin     ori: high-copy-number ColE1/pMB1/pBR322/pUC origin of replication
   9782..9874    +  CDS            lacI (fragment): lac repressor; lacI; The lac repressor binds to the lac operator to inhibit transcription in E. coli. This inhibition can be relieved by adding lactose or isopropyl-β-D-thiogalactopyranoside (IPTG).
   9887..9908    +  protein_bind   CAP binding site: CAP binding activates transcription in the presence of cAMP. E. coli catabolite activator protein
   9923..9953    +  promoter       lac promoter: promoter for the E. coli lac operon
   9961..9977    +  protein_bind   lac operator: The lac repressor binds to the lac operator to inhibit transcription in E. coli. This inhibition can be relieved by adding lactose or isopropyl-β-D-thiogalactopyranoside (IPTG). lac repressor encoded by lacI
  10022..10040   +  promoter       T3 promoter: promoter for bacteriophage T3 RNA polymerase
>Addgene plasmid #143936 | TFORF1183 | addgene full sequence | sequence record 404598 | Addgene NGS Result
TTAATGTAGTCTTATGCAATACTCTTGTAGTCTTGCAACATGGTAACGATGAGTTAGCAACATGCCTTAC
AAGGAGAGAAAAAGCACCGTGCATGCCGATTGGTGGAAGTAAGGTGGTACGATCGTGCCTTATTAGGAAG
GCAACAGACGGGTCTGACATGGATTGGACGAACCACTGAATTGCCGCATTGCAGAGATATTGTATTTAAG
TGCCTAGCTCGATACATAAACGGGTCTCTCTGGTTAGACCAGATCTGAGCCTGGGAGCTCTCTGGCTAAC
TAGGGAACCCACTGCTTAAGCCTCAATAAAGCTTGCCTTGAGTGCTTCAAGTAGTGTGTGCCCGTCTGTT
GTGTGACTCTGGTAACTAGAGATCCCTCAGACCCTTTTAGTCAGTGTGGAAAATCTCTAGCAGTGGCGCC
CGAACAGGGACTTGAAAGCGAAAGGGAAACCAGAGGAGCTCTCTCGACGCAGGACTCGGCTTGCTGAAGC
GCGCACGGCAAGAGGCGAGGGGCGGCGACTGGTGAGTACGCCAAAAATTTTGACTAGCGGAGGCTAGAAG
GAGAGAGATGGGTGCGAGAGCGTCAGTATTAAGCGGGGGAGAATTAGATCGCGATGGGAAAAAATTCGGT
TAAGGCCAGGGGGAAAGAAAAAATATAAATTAAAACATATAGTATGGGCAAGCAGGGAGCTAGAACGATT
CGCAGTTAATCCTGGCCTGTTAGAAACATCAGAAGGCTGTAGACAAATACTGGGACAGCTACAACCATCC
CTTCAGACAGGATCAGAAGAACTTAGATCATTATATAATACAGTAGCAACCCTCTATTGTGTGCATCAAA
GGATAGAGATAAAAGACACCAAGGAAGCTTTAGACAAGATAGAGGAAGAGCAAAACAAAAGTAAGACCAC
CGCACAGCAAGCGGCCGCTGATCTTCAGACCTGGAGGAGGAGATATGAGGGACAATTGGAGAAGTGAATT
ATATAAATATAAAGTAGTAAAAATTGAACCATTAGGAGTAGCACCCACCAAGGCAAAGAGAAGAGTGGTG
CAGAGAGAAAAAAGAGCAGTGGGAATAGGAGCTTTGTTCCTTGGGTTCTTGGGAGCAGCAGGAAGCACTA
TGGGCGCAGCGTCAATGACGCTGACGGTACAGGCCAGACAATTATTGTCTGGTATAGTGCAGCAGCAGAA
CAATTTGCTGAGGGCTATTGAGGCGCAACAGCATCTGTTGCAACTCACAGTCTGGGGCATCAAGCAGCTC
CAGGCAAGAATCCTGGCTGTGGAAAGATACCTAAAGGATCAACAGCTCCTGGGGATTTGGGGTTGCTCTG
GAAAACTCATTTGCACCACTGCTGTGCCTTGGAATGCTAGTTGGAGTAATAAATCTCTGGAACAGATTTG
GAATCACACGACCTGGATGGAGTGGGACAGAGAAATTAACAATTACACAAGCTTAATACACTCCTTAATT
GAAGAATCGCAAAACCAGCAAGAAAAGAATGAACAAGAATTATTGGAATTAGATAAATGGGCAAGTTTGT
GGAATTGGTTTAACATAACAAATTGGCTGTGGTATATAAAATTATTCATAATGATAGTAGGAGGCTTGGT
AGGTTTAAGAATAGTTTTTGCTGTACTTTCTATAGTGAATAGAGTTAGGCAGGGATATTCACCATTATCG
TTTCAGACCCACCTCCCAACCCCGAGGGGACCCATGCATTGCATCTCAATTAGTCAGCAACCAGGTGTGG
AAAGTCCCCAGGCTCCCCAGCAGGCAGAAGTATGCAAAGCATGCGTCTCAATTAGTCAGCAACCATAGTC
CCGCCCCTAACTCCGCCCATCCCGCCCCTAACTCCGCCCAGTTCCGCCCATTCTCCGCCCCATGGCTGAC
TAATTTTTTTTATTTATGCAGAGGCCGAGGCCGCCTCGGCCTCTGAGCTATTCCAGAAGTAGTGAGGAGG
CTTTTTTGGAGGCCTAGGCTTTTGCAAAAAGCTTTCTAGAGGTACCACCGGAGCTTACCATGACCGAGTA
CAAGCCCACGGTGCGCCTCGCCACCCGCGACGACGTCCCCAGGGCCGTACGCACCCTCGCCGCCGCGTTC
GCCGACTACCCCGCCACGCGCCACACCGTCGATCCGGACCGCCACATCGAGCGGGTCACCGAGCTGCAAG
AACTCTTCCTCACGCGCGTCGGGCTCGACATCGGCAAGGTGTGGGTCGCGGACGACGGCGCCGCCGTGGC
GGTCTGGACCACGCCGGAGAGCGTCGAAGCGGGGGCGGTGTTCGCCGAGATCGGCCCGCGCATGGCCGAG
TTGAGCGGTTCCCGGCTGGCCGCGCAGCAACAGATGGAAGGCCTCCTGGCGCCGCACCGGCCCAAGGAGC
CCGCGTGGTTCCTGGCCACCGTCGGCGTCTCGCCCGACCACCAGGGCAAGGGTCTGGGCAGCGCCGTCGT
GCTCCCCGGAGTGGAGGCGGCCGAGCGCGCCGGGGTGCCCGCCTTCCTGGAGACCTCCGCGCCCCGCAAC
CTCCCCTTCTACGAGCGGCTCGGCTTCACCGTCACCGCCGACGTCGAGGTGCCCGAAGGACCGCGCACCT
GGTGCATGACCCGCAAGCCCGGTGCCAGTTAACGAATTCTAGATCTTGAGACAAATGGCAGTATTCATCC
ACAATTTTAAAAGAAAAGGGGGGATTGGGGGGTACAGTGCAGGGGAAAGAATAGTAGACATAATAGCAAC
AGACATACAAACTAAAGAATTACAAAAACAAATTACAAAAATTCAAAATTTTCGGGTTTATTACAGGGAC
AGCAGAGATCCACTTTGGCGCCGGCTCGAGGCCTGCAGGTGCAAAGATGGATAAAGTTTTAAACAGAGAG
GAATCTTTGCAGCTAATGGACCTTCTAGGTCTTGAAAGGAGTGGGAATTGGCTCCGGTGCCCGTCAGTGG
GCAGAGCGCACATCGCCCACAGTCCCCGAGAAGTTGGGGGGAGGGGTCGGCAATTGAACCGGTGCCTAGA
GAAGGTGGCGCGGGGTAAACTGGGAAAGTGATGTCGTGTACTGGCTCCGCCTTTTTCCCGAGGGTGGGGG
AGAACCGTATATAAGTGCAGTAGTCGCCGTGAACGTTCTTTTTCGCAACGGGTTTGCCGCCAGAACACAG
GTAAGTGCCGTGTGTGGTTCCCGCGGGCCTGGCCTCTTTACGGGTTATGGCCCTTGCGTGCCTTGAATTA
CTTCCACCTGGCTGCAGTACGTGATTCTTGATCCCGAGCTTCGGGTTGGAAGTGGGTGGGAGAGTTCGAG
GCCTTGCGCTTAAGGAGCCCCTTCGCCTCGTGCTTGAGTTGAGGCCTGGCCTGGGCGCTGGGGCCGCCGC
GTGCGAATCTGGTGGCACCTTCGCGCCTGTCTCGCTGCTTTCGATAAGTCTCTAGCCATTTAAAATTTTT
GATGACCTGCTGCGACGCTTTTTTTCTGGCAAGATAGTCTTGTAAATGCGGGCCAAGATCTGCACACTGG
TATTTCGGTTTTTGGGGCCGCGGGCGGCGACGGGGCCCGTGCGTCCCAGCGCACATGTTCGGCGAGGCGG
GGCCTGCGAGCGCGGCCACCGAGAATCGGACGGGGGTAGTCTCAAGCTGGCCGGCCTGCTCTGGTGCCTG
GCCTCGCGCCGCCGTGTATCGCCCCGCCCTGGGCGGCAAGGCTGGCCCGGTCGGCACCAGTTGCGTGAGC
GGAAAGATGGCCGCTTCCCGGCCCTGCTGCAGGGAGCTCAAAATGGAGGACGCGGCGCTCGGGAGAGCGG
GCGGGTGAGTCACCCACACAAAGGAAAAGGGCCTTTCCGTCCTCAGCCGTCGCTTCATGTGACTCCACGG
AGTACCGGGCGCCGTCCAGGCACCTCGATTAGTTCTCGAGCTTTTGGAGTACGTCGTCTTTAGGTTGGGG
GGAGGGGTTTTATGCGATGGAGTTTCCCCACACTGAGTGGGTGGAGACTGAAGTTAGGCCAGCTTGGCAC
TTGATGTAATTCTCCTTGGAATTTGCCCTTTTTGAGTTTGGATCTTGGTTCATTCTCAAGCCTCAGACAG
TGGTTCAAAGTTTTTTTCTTCCATTTCAGGTGTCGTGAGGCTAGCACCGCCACCATGGAGGACTCGGACT
CGGCGGCAAAGCAGCTGGGCCTGGCTGAGGCGGCGGCGGTGGCGGCCGCGGCCGCTGTGGCGGCGGCGGC
CGCGGCCGCGGCAGGAGGCGAGGCGGAGGAGCCGGTGCTGAGCAGGGACGAGGACTCGGAGGAGGACGCA
GACTCGGAGGCGGAGCGGGAGACGCCGCGGGTCACGGCAGTGGCGGTGATGGCGGCGGAGCCCGGGCACA
TGGACATGGGCGCCGAGGCCCTGCCCGGCCCCGACGAGGCCGCCGCTGCCGCAGCCTTCGCAGAGGTGAC
CACAGTGACAGTGGCCAACGTGGGGGCTGCTGCAGACAATGTCTTCACCACGTCTGTGGCGAACGCGGCA
TCCATCTCAGGACATGTTCTGTCTGGTAGGACGGCCCTTCAGATCGGGGACAGCCTGAACACCGAAAAAG
CGACACTGATTGTCGTCCACACAGATGGGAGCATCGTGGAGACCACCGGGCTGAAAGGCCCGGCAGCTCC
CCTCACCCCAGGTCCTCAGTCTCCTCCAACCCCTCTGGCTCCCGGCCAAGAAAAAGGTGGAACTAAATAC
AACTGGGACCCTTCTGTGTACGACAGTGAGCTGCCCGTACGGTGCCGGAACATCAGCGGCACTCTGTACA
AGAACAGGCTCGGCTCAGGCGGCCGGGGACGGTGCATCAAGCAGGGGGAGAACTGGTACAGTCCCACCGA
GTTTGAGGCCATGGCAGGAAGAGCCAGCAGTAAGGACTGGAAAAGAAGCATTCGCTACGCGGGCCGACCC
TTGCAGTGCCTCATCCAGGATGGGATCTTAAACCCTCACGCTGCCTCTTGCACCTGTGCTGCCTGCTGCG
ACGACATGACCTTAAGTGGCCCAGTCAGGCTTTTTGTGCCTTACAAAAGGCGCAAGAAGGAGAATGAACT
GCCCACAACTCCCGTGAAGAAGGACTCCCCCAAGAACATCACATTGCTTCCAGCCACCGCGGCTACCACC
TTCACCGTGACCCCCTCGGGACAGATCACGACCTCGGGGGCACTGACCTTTGACCGAGCGTCCACGGTAG
AGGCCACTGCTGTCATATCAGAGAGTCCGGCCCAGGGCGACGTCTTCGCAGGGGCCACAGTCCAAGAGGC
CAGCGTGCAGCCCCCATGCAGGGCCAGCCACCCTGAGCCTCACTACCCCGGCTATCAGGACAGCTGCCAG
ATCGCACCGTTTCCAGAAGCTGCGTTGCCAACGTCACATCCCAAAATAGTGTTGACATCCCTGCCTGCGC
TGGCGGTCCCACCCCCGACTCCCACCAAAGCGGCACCTCCCGCGTTGGTCAATGGGCTGGAGCTGTCAGA
GCCGCGGAGCTGGCTGTACCTAGAAGAGATGGTCAACTCCTTGCTCAACACAGCGCAGCAGCTGAAGACG
CTGTTTGAGCAAGCCAAGCATGCCAGCACCTACCGAGAAGCTGCCACAAACCAGGCCAAGATCCACGCTG
ACGCAGAGCGGAAGGAGCAGTCCTGCGTTAACTGCGGCCGGGAGGCTATGAGCGAGTGCACCGGCTGCCA
CAAGGTCAACTACTGCTCCACCTTCTGCCAACGCAAGGACTGGAAGGATCACCAGCACATATGCGGCCAG
TCAGCAGCTGTCACCGTCCAGGCAGACGAAGTCCACGTGGCTGAAAGCGTGATGGAGAAGGTGACCGTGT
AGTAATGAACTAGTCCGTAACTTGAAAGTATTTCGATTTCTTGGCTTTATATATCTTGTGGAAAGGACGA
CCTGGGCAATTCAGGAGATCCCTGACGCGTTAAGTCGACAATCAACCTCTGGATTACAAAATTTGTGAAA
GATTGACTGGTATTCTTAACTATGTTGCTCCTTTTACGCTATGTGGATACGCTGCTTTAATGCCTTTGTA
TCATGCTATTGCTTCCCGTATGGCTTTCATTTTCTCCTCCTTGTATAAATCCTGGTTGCTGTCTCTTTAT
GAGGAGTTGTGGCCCGTTGTCAGGCAACGTGGCGTGGTGTGCACTGTGTTTGCTGACGCAACCCCCACTG
GTTGGGGCATTGCCACCACCTGTCAGCTCCTTTCCGGGACTTTCGCTTTCCCCCTCCCTATTGCCACGGC
GGAACTCATCGCCGCCTGCCTTGCCCGCTGCTGGACAGGGGCTCGGCTGTTGGGCACTGACAATTCCGTG
GTGTTGTCGGGGAAATCATCGTCCTTTCCTTGGCTGCTCGCCTGTGTTGCCACCTGGATTCTGCGCGGGA
CGTCCTTCTGCTACGTCCCTTCGGCCCTCAATCCAGCGGACCTTCCTTCCCGCGGCCTGCTGCCGGCTCT
GCGGCCTCTTCCGCGTCTTCGCCTTCGCCCTCAGACGAGTCGGATCTCCCTTTGGGCCGCCTCCCCGCGT
CGACTTTAAGACCAATGACTTACAAGGCAGCTGTAGATCTTAGCCACTTTTTAAAAGAAAAGGGGGGACT
GGAAGGGCTAATTCACTCCCAACGAAGACAAGATCTGCTTTTTGCTTGTACTGGGTCTCTCTGGTTAGAC
CAGATCTGAGCCTGGGAGCTCTCTGGCTAACTAGGGAACCCACTGCTTAAGCCTCAATAAAGCTTGCCTT
GAGTGCTTCAAGTAGTGTGTGCCCGTCTGTTGTGTGACTCTGGTAACTAGAGATCCCTCAGACCCTTTTA
GTCAGTGTGGAAAATCTCTAGCAGTACGTATAGTAGTTCATGTCATCTTATTATTCAGTATTTATAACTT
GCAAAGAAATGAATATCAGAGAGTGAGAGGAACTTGTTTATTGCAGCTTATAATGGTTACAAATAAAGCA
ATAGCATCACAAATTTCACAAATAAAGCATTTTTTTCACTGCATTCTAGTTGTGGTTTGTCCAAACTCAT
CAATGTATCTTATCATGTCTGGCTCTAGCTATCCCGCCCCTAACTCCGCCCATCCCGCCCCTAACTCCGC
CCAGTTCCGCCCATTCTCCGCCCCATGGCTGACTAATTTTTTTTATTTATGCAGAGGCCGAGGCCGCCTC
GGCCTCTGAGCTATTCCAGAAGTAGTGAGGAGGCTTTTTTGGAGGCCTAGGGACGTACCCAATTCGCCCT
ATAGTGAGTCGTATTACGCGCGCTCACTGGCCGTCGTTTTACAACGTCGTGACTGGGAAAACCCTGGCGT
TACCCAACTTAATCGCCTTGCAGCACATCCCCCTTTCGCCAGCTGGCGTAATAGCGAAGAGGCCCGCACC
GATCGCCCTTCCCAACAGTTGCGCAGCCTGAATGGCGAATGGG
[124 nt withheld, positions 7394-7517]
C
[91 nt withheld, positions 7519-7609]
A
[49 nt withheld, positions 7611-7659]
CCTTTGACGTTGGAGTCCACGTTCTTT
[37 nt withheld, positions 7687-7723]
ACCCTATCTCGGTCTATTCTTTTGATTTATAAGGGATTTTGCCGATTTCGGCCTATTGGTTAAAAAATGA
GCTGATTTAACAAAAATTTAACGCGAATTTTAACAAAATATTAACGCTTACAATTTAGGTGGCACTTTTC
GGGGAAATGTGCGCGGAACCCCTATTTGTTTATTTTTCTAAATACATTCAAATATGTATCCGCTCATGAG
ACAATAACCCTGATAAATGCTTCAATAATATTGAAAAAGGAAGAGTATGAGTATTCAACATTTCCGTGTC
GCCCTTATTCCCTTTTTTGCGGCATTTTGCCTTCCTGTTTTTGCTCACCCAGAAACGCTGGTGAAAGTAA
AAGATGCTGAAGATCAGTTGGGTGCACGAGTGGGTTACATCGAACTGGATCTCAACAGCGGTAAGATCCT
TGAGAGTTTTCGCCCCGAAGAACGTTTTCCAATGATGAGCACTTTTAAAGTTCTGCTATGTGGCGCGGTA
TTATCCCGTATTGACGCCGGGCAAGAGCAACTCGGTCGCCGCATACACTATTCTCAGAATGACTTGGTTG
AGTACTCACCAGTCACAGAAAAGCATCTTACGGATGGCATGACAGTAAGAGAATTATGCAGTGCTGCCAT
AACCATGAGTGATAACACTGCGGCCAACTTACTTCTGACAACGATCGGAGGACCGAAGGAGCTAACCGCT
TTTTTGCACAACATGGGGGATCATGTAACTCGCCTTGATCGTTGGGAACCGGAGCTGAATGAAGCCATAC
CAAACGACGAGCGTGACACCACGATGCCTGTAGCAATGGCAACAACGTTGCGCAAACTATTAACTGGCGA
ACTACTTACTCTAGCTTCCCGGCAACAATTAATAGACTGGATGGAGGCGGATAAAGTTGCAGGACCACTT
CTGCGCTCGGCCCTTCCGGCTGGCTGGTTTATTGCTGATAAATCTGGAGCCGGTGAGCGTGGGTCTCGCG
GTATCATTGCAGCACTGGGGCCAGATGGTAAGCCCTCCCGTATCGTAGTTATCTACACGACGGGGAGTCA
GGCAACTATGGATGAACGAAATAGACAGATCGCTGAGATAGGTGCCTCACTGATTAAGCATTGGTAACTG
TCAGACCAAGTTTACTCATATATACTTTAGATTGATTTAAAACTTCATTTTTAATTTAAAAGGATCTAGG
TGAAGATCCTTTTTGATAATCTCATGACCAAAATCCCTTAACGTGAGTTTTCGTTCCACTGAGCGTCAGA
CCCCGTAGAAAAGATCAAAGGATCTTCTTGAGATCCTTTTTTTCTGCGCGTAATCTGCTGCTTGCAAACA
AAAAAACCACCGCTACCAGCGGTGGTTTGTTTGCCGGATCAAGAGCTACCAACTCTTTTTCCGAAGGTAA
CTGGCTTCAGCAGAGCGCAGATACCAAATACTGTTCTTCTAGTGTAGCCGTAGTTAGGCCACCACTTCAA
GAACTCTGTAGCACCGCCTACATACCTCGCTCTGCTAATCCTGTTACCAGTGGCTGCTGCCAGTGGCGAT
AAGTCGTGTCTTACCGGGTTGGACTCAAGACGATAGTTACCGGATAAGGCGCAGCGGTCGGGCTGAACGG
GGGGTTCGTGCACACAGCCCAGCTTGGAGCGAACGACCTACACCGAACTGAGATACCTACAGCGTGAGCT
ATGAGAAAGCGCCACGCTTCCCGAAGGGAGAAAGGCGGACAGGTATCCGGTAAGCGGCAGGGTCGGAACA
GGAGAGCGCACGAGGGAGCTTCCAGGGGGAAACGCCTGGTATCTTTATAGTCCTGTCGGGTTTCGCCACC
TCTGACTTGAGCGTCGATTTTTGTGATGCTCGTCAGGGGGGCGGAGCCTATGGAAAAACGCCAGCAACGC
GGCCTTTTTACGGTTCCTGGCCTTTTGCTGGCCTTTTGCTCACATGTTCTTTCCTGCGTTATCCCCTGAT
TCTGTGGATAACCGTATTACCGCCTTTGAGTGAGCTGATACCGCTCGCCGCAGCCGAACGACCGAGCGCA
GCGAGTCAGTGAGCGAGGAAGCGGAAGAGCGCCCAATACGCAAACCGCCTCTCCCCGCGCGTTGGCCGAT
TCATTAATGCAGCTGGCACGACAGGTTTCCCGACTGGAAAGCGGGCAGTGAGCGCAACGCAATTAATGTG
AGTTAGCTCACTCATTAGGCACCCCAGGCTTTACACTTTATGCTTCCGGCTCGTATGTTGTGTGGAATTG
TGAGCGGATAACAATTTCACACAGGAAACAGCTATGACCATGATTACGCCAAGCGCGCAATTAACCCTCA
CTAAAGGGAACAAAAGCTGGAGCTGCAAGC
