>Addgene plasmid #143936 | TFORF1183 | depositor partial sequence | sequence record 283935 | Insert
ACCGCCACCATGGAGGACTCGGACTCGGCGGCAAAGCAGCTGGGCCTGGCTGAGGCGGCGGCGGTGGCGG
CCGCGGCCGCTGTGGCGGCGGCGGCCGCGGCCGCGGCAGGAGGCGAGGCGGAGGAGCCGGTGCTGAGCAG
GGACGAGGACTCGGAGGAGGACGCAGACTCGGAGGCGGAGCGGGAGACGCCGCGGGTCACGGCAGTGGCG
GTGATGGCGGCGGAGCCCGGGCACATGGACATGGGCGCCGAGGCCCTGCCCGGCCCCGACGAGGCCGCCG
CTGCCGCAGCCTTCGCAGAGGTGACCACAGTGACAGTGGCCAACGTGGGGGCTGCTGCAGACAATGTCTT
CACCACGTCTGTGGCGAACGCGGCATCCATCTCAGGACATGTTCTGTCTGGTAGGACGGCCCTTCAGATC
GGGGACAGCCTGAACACCGAAAAAGCGACACTGATTGTCGTCCACACAGATGGGAGCATCGTGGAGACCA
CCGGGCTGAAAGGCCCGGCAGCTCCCCTCACCCCAGGTCCTCAGTCTCCTCCAACCCCTCTGGCTCCCGG
CCAAGAAAAAGGTGGAACTAAATACAACTGGGACCCTTCTGTGTACGACAGTGAGCTGCCCGTACGGTGC
CGGAACATCAGCGGCACTCTGTACAAGAACAGGCTCGGCTCAGGCGGCCGGGGACGGTGCATCAAGCAGG
GGGAGAACTGGTACAGTCCCACCGAGTTTGAGGCCATGGCAGGAAGAGCCAGCAGTAAGGACTGGAAAAG
AAGCATTCGCTACGCGGGCCGACCCTTGCAGTGCCTCATCCAGGATGGGATCTTAAACCCTCACGCTGCC
TCTTGCACCTGTGCTGCCTGCTGCGACGACATGACCTTAAGTGGCCCAGTCAGGCTTTTTGTGCCTTACA
AAAGGCGCAAGAAGGAGAATGAACTGCCCACAACTCCCGTGAAGAAGGACTCCCCCAAGAACATCACATT
GCTTCCAGCCACCGCGGCTACCACCTTCACCGTGACCCCCTCGGGACAGATCACGACCTCGGGGGCACTG
ACCTTTGACCGAGCGTCCACGGTAGAGGCCACTGCTGTCATATCAGAGAGTCCGGCCCAGGGCGACGTCT
TCGCAGGGGCCACAGTCCAAGAGGCCAGCGTGCAGCCCCCATGCAGGGCCAGCCACCCTGAGCCTCACTA
CCCCGGCTATCAGGACAGCTGCCAGATCGCACCGTTTCCAGAAGCTGCGTTGCCAACGTCACATCCCAAA
ATAGTGTTGACATCCCTGCCTGCGCTGGCGGTCCCACCCCCGACTCCCACCAAAGCGGCACCTCCCGCGT
TGGTCAATGGGCTGGAGCTGTCAGAGCCGCGGAGCTGGCTGTACCTAGAAGAGATGGTCAACTCCTTGCT
CAACACAGCGCAGCAGCTGAAGACGCTGTTTGAGCAAGCCAAGCATGCCAGCACCTACCGAGAAGCTGCC
ACAAACCAGGCCAAGATCCACGCTGACGCAGAGCGGAAGGAGCAGTCCTGCGTTAACTGCGGCCGGGAGG
CTATGAGCGAGTGCACCGGCTGCCACAAGGTCAACTACTGCTCCACCTTCTGCCAACGCAAGGACTGGAA
GGATCACCAGCACATATGCGGCCAGTCAGCAGCTGTCACCGTCCAGGCAGACGAAGTCCACGTGGCTGAA
AGCGTGATGGAGAAGGTGACCGTGTAGTAATGAACTAGTCCGTAACTTGAAAGTATTTCGATTTCTTGGC
TTTATATATCTTGTGGAAAGGACGACCTGGGCAATTCAGGAGATCCCTG
