>Addgene plasmid #143936 | TFORF1183 | depositor partial sequence | sequence record 283936 | Barcode
CCTGGGCAATTCAGGAGATCCCTG
